>Addgene plasmid #166916 | pLenti-TRE-FH-TET3 short | addgene full sequence | sequence record 331229 | Addgene NGS Result
ATAGTGAATAGAGTTAGGCAGGGATATTCACCATTATCGTTTCAGACCCACCTCCCAACCCCGAGGGGAC
CCGACAGGCCCGAAGGAATAGAAGAAGAAGGTGGAGAGAGAGACAGAGACAGATCCATTCGATTAGTGAA
CGGATCTCGACGGTATCGGTTAACTTTTAAAAGAAAAGGGGGGATTGGGGGGTACAGTGCAGGGGAAAGA
ATAGTAGACATAATAGCAACAGACATACAAACTAAAGAATTACAAAAACAAATTACAAAAATTCAAAATT
TTATCGATCACGAGACTAGCCTCGAGTTTACTCCCTATCAGTGATAGAGAACGTATGTCGAGTTTACTCC
CTATCAGTGATAGAGAACGATGTCGAGTTTACTCCCTATCAGTGATAGAGAACGTATGTCGAGTTTACTC
CCTATCAGTGATAGAGAACGTATGTCGAGTTTACTCCCTATCAGTGATAGAGAACGTATGTCGAGTTTAT
CCCTATCAGTGATAGAGAACGTATGTCGAGTTTACTCCCTATCAGTGATAGAGAACGTATGTCGAGGTAG
GCGTGTACGGTGGGAGGCCTATATAAGCAGAGCTCGTTTAGTGAACCGTCAGATCGCCTGGAGAATTCGA
GCTCGGTACCCGGGGATCCACCGGTTCGTCGACTAGTCCAGTGTGGTGGAATTCTGCAGATATCAACAAG
TTTGTACAAAAAAGCAGGCTCCGCGGCCGCCCCCTTCACCATGGACTACAAGGACGACGATGACAAGCTC
GATGGAGGATACCCCTACGACGTGCCCGACTACGCCCACCAGAGGAGGCCAGCCGAGGTGGAAATAAAGG
CTGGTGAAGGAGCCGGGCCGTGGGGACAAGGAGCGGCTGTCAAGACAGGCTCAGAGCTCAGCCCAGTTGA
TGGACCTGTTCCAGGTCAGATGGACTCAGGGCCAGTGTACCATGGGGACTCACGGCAGCTAAGCGCCTCA
GGGGTGCCGGTCAATGGTGCTAGAGAGCCCGCTGGACCCAGTCTGCTGGGGACTGGGGGTCCTTGGCGGG
TAGACCAAAAGCCCGACTGGGAGGCTGCCCCAGGCCCAGCTCATACTGCTCGCCTGGAAGATGCCCACGA
TCTGGTGGCCTTTTCGGCTGTGGCCGAAGCTGTGTCCTCTTATGGGGCCCTTAGCACCCGGCTCTATGAA
ACCTTCAACCGTGAGATGAGTCGTGAGGCTGGGAACAACAGCAGGGGACCCCGGCCAGGGCCTGAGGGCT
GCTCTGCTGGCAGCGAAGACCTTGACACACTGCAGACGGCCCTGGCCCTCGCGCGGCATGGTATGAAACC
ACCCAACTGCAACTGCGATGGCCCAGAATGCCCTGACTACCTCGAGTGGCTGGAGGGGAAGATCAAGTCT
GTGGTCATGGAAGGAGGGGAGGAGCGGCCCAGGCTCCCAGGGCCTCTGCCTCCTGGTGAGGCCGGCCTCC
CAGCACCAAGCACCAGGCCACTCCTCAGCTCAGAGGTGCCCCAGATCTCTCCCCAAGAGGGCCTGCCCCT
GTCCCAGAGTGCCCTGAGCATTGCCAAGGAAAAAAACATCAGCTTGCAGACCGCCATTGCCATTGAGGCC
CTCACACAGCTCTCCTCTGCCCTCCCGCAGCCTTCTCATTCCACCCCCCAGGCTTCTTGCCCCCTTCCTG
AGGCCTTGTCACCTCCTGCCCCTTTCAGATCTCCCCAGTCTTACCTCCGGGCTCCCTCATGGCCTGTGGT
TCCTCCTGAAGAGCACTCATCTTTTGCTCCTGATAGCTCTGCCTTCCCTCCAGCAACTCCTAGAACTGAG
TTCCCTGAAGCCTGGGGCACTGACACCCCTCCAGCAACGCCCCGGAGCTCCTGGCCCATGCCTCGCCCAA
GCCCCGATCCCATGGCTGAACTGGAGCAGTTGTTGGGCAGCGCCAGTGATTACATCCAGTCAGTATTCAA
GCGGCCTGAGGCCCTGCCTACCAAGCCCAAGGTCAAGGTGGAGGCACCCTCTTCCTCCCCGGCCCCGGCC
CCATCCCCTGTACTTCAGAGGGAGGCTCCCACGCCATCCTCGGAGCCCGACACCCACCAGAAGGCCCAGA
CCGCCCTGCAGCAGCACCTCCACCACAAGCGCAGCCTCTTCCTAGAACAGGTGCACGACACCTCCTTCCC
TGCTCCTTCAGAGCCTTCTGCTCCTGGCTGGTGGCCCCCACCAAGTTCACCTGTCCCACGGCTTCCAGAC
AGACCACCCAAGGAGAAGAAGAAGAAGCTCCCAACACCAGCTGGAGGTCCCGTGGGAACGGAGAAAGCTG
CCCCTGGGATCAAGCCCAGTGTCCGAAAGCCCATTCAGATCAAGAAGTCCAGGCCCCGGGAAGCACAGCC
CCTCTTCCCACCTGTCCGACAGATTGTCCTGGAAGGGCTTAGGTCCCCAGCCTCCCAGGAAGTGCAGGCT
CATCCACCGGCCCCTCTGCCTGCCTCACAGGGCTCTGCTGTGCCCCTGCCCCCAGAACCTTCTCTTGCGC
TATTTGCACCTAGTCCCTCCAGGGACAGCCTGCTGCCCCCTACTCAGGAAATGAGGTCCCCCAGCCCCAT
GACAGCCTTGCAGCCAGGCTCCACTGGCCCTCTTCCCCCTGCCGATGACAAGCTGGAAGAGCTCATCCGG
CAGTTTGAGGCTGAATTTGGAGATAGCTTTGGGCTTCCCGGCCCCCCTTCTGTGCCCATTCAGGACCCCG
AGAACCAGCAAACATGTCTCCCAGCCCCTGAGAGCCCCTTTGCTACCCGTTCCCCCAAGCAAATCAAGAT
TGAGTCTTCGGGGGCTGTGACTGTGCTCTCAACCACCTGCTTCCATTCAGAGGAGGGAGGACAGGAGGCC
ACACCCACCAAGGCTGAGAACCCACTCACACCCACCCTCAGTGGCTTCTTGGAGTCACCTCTTAAGTACC
TGGACACACCCACCAAGAGTCTGCTGGACACACCTGCCAAGAGAGCCCAGGCCGAGTTCCCCACCTGCGA
TTGCGTCGAACAAATAGTGGAGAAAGATGAAGGTCCATATTATACTCACTTGGGATCTGGCCCCACGGTC
GCCTCTATCCGGGAACTCATGGAGGAGCGGTATGGAGAGAAGGGGAAAGCCATCCGGATCGAGAAGGTCA
TCTACACGGGGAAGGAGGGAAAGAGCTCCCGCGGTTGCCCCATTGCAAAGTGGGTGATCCGCAGGCACAC
GCTGGAGGAGAAGCTACTCTGCCTGGTGCGGCACCGGGCAGGCCACCACTGCCAGAACGCTGTGATCGTC
ATCCTCATCCTGGCCTGGGAGGGCATTCCCCGTAGCCTCGGAGACACCCTCTACCAGGAGCTCACCGACA
CCCTCCGGAAGTATGGGAACCCCACCAGCCGGAGATGCGGCCTCAACGATGACCGGACCTGCGCTTGCCA
AGGCAAAGACCCCAACACCTGTGGTGCCTCCTTCTCCTTTGGTTGTTCCTGGAGCATGTACTTCAACGGC
TGCAAGTATGCTCGGAGCAAGACACCTCGCAAGTTCCGCCTCGCAGGGGACAATCCCAAAGAGGAAGAAG
TGCTCCGGAAGAGTTTCCAGGACCTGGCCACCGAAGTCGCTCCCCTGTACAAGCGACTGGCCCCTCAGGC
CTATCAGAACCAGGTGACCAACGAGGAAATAGCGATTGACTGCCGTCTGGGGCTGAAGGAAGGACGGCCC
TTCGCGGGGGTCACGGCCTGCATGGACTTCTGTGCCCACGCCCACAAGGACCAGCATAACCTCTACAATG
GGTGCACCGTGGTCTGCACCCTGACCAAGGAAGACAATCGCTGCGTGGGCAAGATTCCCGAGGATGAGCA
GCTGCATGTTCTCCCCCTGTACAAGATGGCCAACACGGATGAGTTTGGTAGCGAGGAGAACCAGAATGCA
AAGGTGGGCAGCGGAGCCATCCAGGTGCTCACCGCCTTCCCCCGCGAGGTCCGACGCCTGCCCGAGCCTG
CCAAGTCCTGCCGCCAGCGGCAGCTGGAAGCCAGAAAGGCAGCAGCCGAGAAGAAGAAGATTCAGAAGGA
GAAGCTGAGCACTCCGGAGAAGATCAAGCAGGAGGCCCTGGAGCTGGCGGGCATTACGTCGGACCCAGGC
CTGTCTCTGAAGGGTGGATTGTCCCAGCAAGGCCTGAAGCCCTCCCTCAAGGTGGAGCCGCAGAACCACT
TCAGCTCCTTCAAGTACAGCGGCAACGCGGTGGTGGAGAGCTACTCGGTGCTGGGCAACTGCCGGCCCTC
CGACCCTTACAGCATGAACAGCGTGTACTCCTACCACTCCTACTATGCACAGCCCAGCCTGACCTCCGTC
AATGGCTTCCACTCCAAGTACGCTCTCCCGTCTTTTAGCTACTATGGCTTTCCATCCAGCAACCCCGTCT
TCCCCTCTCAGTTCCTGGGTCCTGGTGCCTGGGGGCATAGTGGCAGCAGTGGCAGTTTTGAGAAGAAGCC
AGACCTCCACGCTCTGCACAACAGCCTGAGCCCGGCCTACGGTGGTGCTGAGTTTGCCGAGCTGCCCAGC
CAGGCTGTTCCCACAGACGCCCACCACCCCACTCCTCACCACCAGCAGCCTGCGTACCCAGGCCCCAAGG
AGTATCTGCTTCCCAAGGCCCCCCTACTCCACTCAGTGTCCAGGGACCCCTCCCCCTTTGCCCAGAGCTC
CAACTGCTACAACAGATCCATCAAGCAAGAGCCAGTAGACCCGCTGACCCAGGCTGAGCCTGTGCCCAGA
GACGCTGGCAAGATGGGCAAGACACCTCTGTCCGAGGTGTCTCAGAATGGAGGACCCAGTCACCTTTGGG
GACAGTACTCAGGAGGCCCAAGCATGTCCCCCAAGAGGACTAACGGTGTGGGTGGCAGCTGGGGTGTGTT
CTCGTCTGGGGAGAGTCCTGCCATCGTCCCTGACAAGCTCAGTTCCTTTGGGGCCAGCTGCCTGGCCCCT
TCCCACTTCACAGATGGCCAGTGGGGGCTGTTCCCCGGTGAGGGGCAGCAGGCAGCTTCCCACTCTGGAG
GACGGCTGCGAGGCAAACCGTGGAGCCCCTGCAAGTTTGGGAACAGCACCTCGGCCTTGGCTGGGCCCAG
CCTGACTGAGAAGCCGTGGGCGCTGGGGGCAGGGGATTTCAACTCGGCCCTGAAAGGTAGTCCTGGGTTC
CAAGACAAGCTGTGGAACCCCATGAAAGGAGAGGAGGGCAGGATTCCAGCCGCAGGGGCCAGCCAGCTGG
ACAGGGCCTGGCAGTCCTTTGGTCTGCCCCTGGGATCCAGCGAGAAGCTGTTTGGGGCTCTGAAGTCAGA
GGAGAAGCTGTGGGACCCCTTCAGCCTGGAGGAGGGGCCGGCTGAGGAGCCCCCCAGCAAGGGAGCGGTG
AAGGAGGAGAAGGGCGGTGGTGGTGCGGAGGAGGAAGAGGAGGAGCTGTGGTCGGACAGTGAACACAACT
TCCTGGACGAGAACATCGGCGGCGTGGCCGTGGCCCCAGCCCACGGCTCCATCCTCATCGAGTGTGCCCG
GCGGGAGCTGCACGCCACCACGCCGCTTAAGAAGCCCAACCGCTGCCACCCCACCCGCATCTCGCTGGTC
TTCTACCAGCACAAGAACCTCAACCAGCCCAACCACGGGCTGGCCCTCTGGGAAGCCAAGATGAAGCAGC
TGGCGGAGAGGGCACGGGCACGGCAGGAGGAGGCTGCCCGGCTGGGCCTGGGCCAGCAGGAGGCCAAGCT
CTACGGGAAGAAGCGCAAGTGGGGGGGCACTGTGGTTGCTGAGCCCCAGCAGAAAGAGAAGAAGGGGGTC
GTCCCCACCCGGCAGGCACTGGCTGTGCCCACAGACTCGGCGGTCACCGTGTCCTCCTATGCCTACACGA
AGGTCACTGGCCCCTACAGCCGCTGGATCTAGTCTAAGGGTGGGCGCGCCGACCCAGCTTTCTTGTACAA
AGTGGTTGATATCCAGCACAGTGGCGGCCGCTCGACAATCAACCTCTGGATTACAAAATTTGTGAAAGAT
TGACTGGTATTCTTAACTATGTTGCTCCTTTTACGCTATGTGGATACGCTGCTTTAATGCCTTTGTATCA
TGCTATTGCTTCCCGTATGGCTTTCATTTTCTCCTCCTTGTATAAATCCTGGTTGCTGTCTCTTTATGAG
GAGTTGTGGCCCGTTGTCAGGCAACGTGGCGTGGTGTGCACTGTGTTTGCTGACGCAACCCCCACTGGTT
GGGGCATTGCCACCACCTGTCAGCTCCTTTCCGGGACTTTCGCTTTCCCCCTCCCTATTGCCACGGCGGA
ACTCATCGCCGCCTGCCTTGCCCGCTGCTGGACAGGGGCTCGGCTGTTGGGCACTGACAATTCCGTGGTG
TTGTCGGGGAAGCTGACGTCCTTTCCATGGCTGCTCGCCTGTGTTGCCACCTGGATTCTGCGCGGGACGT
CCTTCTGCTACGTCCCTTCGGCCCTCAATCCAGCGGACCTTCCTTCCCGCGGCCTGCTGCCGGCTCTGCG
GCCTCTTCCGCGTCTTCGCCTTCGCCCTCAGACGAGTCGGATCTCCCTTTGGGCCGCCTCCCCGCCTGGA
ATTCTGCAGATATCCGGACTAGTGATCTAATTCTACCGGGTAGGGGAGGCGCTTTTCCCAAGGCAGTCTG
GAGCATGCGCTTTAGCAGCCCCGCTGGGCACTTGGCGCTACACAAGTGGCCTCTGGCCTCGCACACATTC
CACATCCACCGGTAGGCGCCAACCGGCTCCGTTCTTTGGTGGCCCCTTCGCGCCACCTTCTACTCCTCCC
CTAGTCAGGAAGTTCCCCCCCGCCCCGCAGCTCGCGTCGTGCAGGACGTGACAAATGGAAGTAGCACGTC
TCACTAGTCTCGTGCAGATGGACAGCACCGCTGAGCAATGGAAGCGGGTAGGCCTTTGGGGCAGCGGCCA
ATAGCAGCTTTGCTCCTTCGCTTTCTGGGCTCAGAGGCTGGGAAGGGGTGGGTCCGGGGGCGGGCTCAGG
GGCGGGCTCAGGGGCGGGGCGGGCGCCCGAAGGTCCTCCGGAGGCCCGGCATTCTGCACGCTTCAAAAGC
GCACGTCTGCCGCGCTGTTCTCCTCTTCCTCATCTCCGGGCCTTTCGACCTGCAGCCAATATGGGATCGG
CCATTGAACAAGATGGATTGCACGCAGGTTCTCCGGCCGCTTGGGTGGAGAGGCTATTCGGCTATGACTG
GGCACAACAGACAATCGGCTGCTCTGATGCCGCCGTGTTCCGGCTGTCAGCGCAGGGGCGCCCGGTTCTT
TTTGTCAAGACCGACCTGTCCGGTGCCCTGAATGAACTGCAGGACGAGGCAGCGCGGCTATCGTGGCTGG
CCACGACGGGCGTTCCTTGCGCAGCTGTGCTCGACGTTGTCACTGAAGCGGGAAGGGACTGGCTGCTATT
GGGCGAAGTGCCGGGGCAGGATCTCCTGTCATCTCACCTTGCTCCTGCCGAGAAAGTATCCATCATGGCT
GATGCAATGCGGCGGCTGCATACGCTTGATCCGGCTACCTGCCCATTCGACCACCAAGCGAAACATCGCA
TCGAGCGAGCACGTACTCGGATGGAAGCCGGTCTTGTCGATCAGGATGATCTGGACGAAGAGCATCAGGG
GCTCGCGCCAGCCGAACTGTTCGCCAGGCTCAAGGCGCGCATGCCCGACGGCGAGGATCTCGTCGTGACC
CATGGCGATGCCTGCTTGCCGAATATCATGGTGGAAAATGGCCGCTTTTCTGGATTCATCGACTGTGGCC
GGCTGGGTGTGGCGGACCGCTATCAGGACATAGCGTTGGCTACCCGTGATATTGCTGAAGAGCTTGGCGG
CGAATGGGCTGACCGCTTCCTCGTGCTTTACGGTATCGCCGCTCCCGATTCGCAGCGCATCGCCTTCTAT
CGCCTTCTTGACGAGTTCTTCTGAGGGGATCCGTCGAGGGCCCGGTACCTTTAAGACCAATGACTTACAA
GGCAGCTGTAGATCTTAGCCACTTTTTAAAAGAAAAGGGGGGACTGGAAGGGCTAGCTCACTCCCAACGA
AGACAAGATCTGCTTTTTGCTTGTACTGGGTCTCTCTGGTTAGACCAGATCTGAGCCTGGGAGCTCTCTG
GCTAACTAGGGAACCCACTGCTTAAGCCTCAATAAAGCTTGCCTTGAGTGCTTCAAGTAGTGTGTGCCCG
TCTGTTGTGTGACTCTGGTAACTAGAGATCCCTCAGACCCTTTTAGTCAGTGTGGAAAATCTCTAGCAGT
AGTAGTTCATGTCATCTTATTATTCAGTATTTATAACTTGCAAAGAAATGAATATCAGAGAGTGAGAGGA
ACTTGTTTATTGCAGCTTATAATGGTTACAAATAAAGCAATAGCATCACAAATTTCACAAATAAAGCATT
TTTTTCACTGCATTCTAGTTGTGGTTTGTCCAAACTCATCAATGTATCTTATCATGTCTGGCTCTAGCTA
TCCCGCCCCTAACTCCGCCCATCCCGCCCCTAACTCCGCCCAGTTCCGCCCATTCTCCGCCCCATGGCTG
ACTAATTTTTTTTATTTATGCAGAGGCCGAGGCCGCCTCGGCCTCTGAGCTATTCCAGAAGTAGTGAGGA
GGCTTTTTTGGAGGCCTAGGGACGTACCCAATTCGCCCTATAGTGAGTCGTATTACGCGCGCTCACTGGC
CGTCGTTTTACAACGTCGTGACTGGGAAAACCCTGGCGTTACCCAACTTAATCGCCTTGCAGCACATCCC
CCTTTCGCCAGCTGGCGTAATAGCGAAGAGGCCCGCACCGATCGCCCTTCCCAACAGTTGCGCAGCCTGA
ATGGCGAATGGG
[124 nt withheld, positions 8833-8956]
C
[91 nt withheld, positions 8958-9048]
A
[49 nt withheld, positions 9050-9098]
CCTTTGACGTTGGAGTCCACGTTCTTT
[37 nt withheld, positions 9126-9162]
ACCCTATCTCGGTCTATTCTTTTGATTTATAAGGGATTTTGCCGATTTCGGCCTATTGGTTAAAAAATGA
GCTGATTTAACAAAAATTTAACGCGAATTTTAACAAAATATTAACGCTTACAATTTAGGTGGCACTTTTC
GGGGAAATGTGCGCGGAACCCCTATTTGTTTATTTTTCTAAATACATTCAAATATGTATCCGCTCATGAG
ACAATAACCCTGATAAATGCTTCAATAATATTGAAAAAGGAAGAGTATGAGTATTCAACATTTCCGTGTC
GCCCTTATTCCCTTTTTTGCGGCATTTTGCCTTCCTGTTTTTGCTCACCCAGAAACGCTGGTGAAAGTAA
AAGATGCTGAAGATCAGTTGGGTGCACGAGTGGGTTACATCGAACTGGATCTCAACAGCGGTAAGATCCT
TGAGAGTTTTCGCCCCGAAGAACGTTTTCCAATGATGAGCACTTTTAAAGTTCTGCTATGTGGCGCGGTA
TTATCCCGTATTGACGCCGGGCAAGAGCAACTCGGTCGCCGCATACACTATTCTCAGAATGACTTGGTTG
AGTACTCACCAGTCACAGAAAAGCATCTTACGGATGGCATGACAGTAAGAGAATTATGCAGTGCTGCCAT
AACCATGAGTGATAACACTGCGGCCAACTTACTTCTGACAACGATCGGAGGACCGAAGGAGCTAACCGCT
TTTTTGCACAACATGGGGGATCATGTAACTCGCCTTGATCGTTGGGAACCGGAGCTGAATGAAGCCATAC
CAAACGACGAGCGTGACACCACGATGCCTGTAGCAATGGCAACAACGTTGCGCAAACTATTAACTGGCGA
ACTACTTACTCTAGCTTCCCGGCAACAATTAATAGACTGGATGGAGGCGGATAAAGTTGCAGGACCACTT
CTGCGCTCGGCCCTTCCGGCTGGCTGGTTTATTGCTGATAAATCTGGAGCCGGTGAGCGTGGGTCTCGCG
GTATCATTGCAGCACTGGGGCCAGATGGTAAGCCCTCCCGTATCGTAGTTATCTACACGACGGGGAGTCA
GGCAACTATGGATGAACGAAATAGACAGATCGCTGAGATAGGTGCCTCACTGATTAAGCATTGGTAACTG
TCAGACCAAGTTTACTCATATATACTTTAGATTGATTTAAAACTTCATTTTTAATTTAAAAGGATCTAGG
TGAAGATCCTTTTTGATAATCTCATGACCAAAATCCCTTAACGTGAGTTTTCGTTCCACTGAGCGTCAGA
CCCCGTAGAAAAGATCAAAGGATCTTCTTGAGATCCTTTTTTTCTGCGCGTAATCTGCTGCTTGCAAACA
AAAAAACCACCGCTACCAGCGGTGGTTTGTTTGCCGGATCAAGAGCTACCAACTCTTTTTCCGAAGGTAA
CTGGCTTCAGCAGAGCGCAGATACCAAATACTGTTCTTCTAGTGTAGCCGTAGTTAGGCCACCACTTCAA
GAACTCTGTAGCACCGCCTACATACCTCGCTCTGCTAATCCTGTTACCAGTGGCTGCTGCCAGTGGCGAT
AAGTCGTGTCTTACCGGGTTGGACTCAAGACGATAGTTACCGGATAAGGCGCAGCGGTCGGGCTGAACGG
GGGGTTCGTGCACACAGCCCAGCTTGGAGCGAACGACCTACACCGAACTGAGATACCTACAGCGTGAGCT
ATGAGAAAGCGCCACGCTTCCCGAAGGGAGAAAGGCGGACAGGTATCCGGTAAGCGGCAGGGTCGGAACA
GGAGAGCGCACGAGGGAGCTTCCAGGGGGAAACGCCTGGTATCTTTATAGTCCTGTCGGGTTTCGCCACC
TCTGACTTGAGCGTCGATTTTTGTGATGCTCGTCAGGGGGGCGGAGCCTATGGAAAAACGCCAGCAACGC
GGCCTTTTTACGGTTCCTGGCCTTTTGCTGGCCTTTTGCTCACATGTTCTTTCCTGCGTTATCCCCTGAT
TCTGTGGATAACCGTATTACCGCCTTTGAGTGAGCTGATACCGCTCGCCGCAGCCGAACGACCGAGCGCA
GCGAGTCAGTGAGCGAGGAAGCGGAAGAGCGCCCAATACGCAAACCGCCTCTCCCCGCGCGTTGGCCGAT
TCATTAATGCAGCTGGCACGACAGGTTTCCCGACTGGAAAGCGGGCAGTGAGCGCAACGCAATTAATGTG
AGTTAGCTCACTCATTAGGCACCCCAGGCTTTACACTTTATGCTTCCGGCTCGTATGTTGTGTGGAATTG
TGAGCGGATAACAATTTCACACAGGAAACAGCTATGACCATGATTACGCCAAGCGCGCAATTAACCCTCA
CTAAAGGGAACAAAAGCTGGAGCTGCAAGCTTAATGTAGTCTTATGCAATACTCTTGTAGTCTTGCAACA
TGGTAACGATGAGTTAGCAACATGCCTTACAAGGAGAGAAAAAGCACCGTGCATGCCGATTGGTGGAAGT
AAGGTGGTACGATCGTGCCTTATTAGGAAGGCAACAGACGGGTCTGACATGGATTGGACGAACCACTGAA
TTGCCGCATTGCAGAGATATTGTATTTAAGTGCCTAGCTCGATACATAAACGGGTCTCTCTGGTTAGACC
AGATCTGAGCCTGGGAGCTCTCTGGCTAACTAGGGAACCCACTGCTTAAGCCTCAATAAAGCTTGCCTTG
AGTGCTTCAAGTAGTGTGTGCCCGTCTGTTGTGTGACTCTGGTAACTAGAGATCCCTCAGACCCTTTTAG
TCAGTGTGGAAAATCTCTAGCAGTGGCGCCCGAACAGGGACTTGAAAGCGAAAGGGAAACCAGAGGAGCT
CTCTCGACGCAGGACTCGGCTTGCTGAAGCGCGCACGGCAAGAGGCGAGGGGCGGCGACTGGTGAGTACG
CCAAAAATTTTGACTAGCGGAGGCTAGAAGGAGAGAGATGGGTGCGAGAGCGTCAGTATTAAGCGGGGGA
GAATTAGATCGCGATGGGAAAAAATTCGGTTAAGGCCAGGGGGAAAGAAAAAATATAAATTAAAACATAT
AGTATGGGCAAGCAGGGAGCTAGAACGATTCGCAGTTAATCCTGGCCTGTTAGAAACATCAGAAGGCTGT
AGACAAATACTGGGACAGCTACAACCATCCCTTCAGACAGGATCAGAAGAACTTAGATCATTATATAATA
CAGTAGCAACCCTCTATTGTGTGCATCAAAGGATAGAGATAAAAGACACCAAGGAAGCTTTAGACAAGAT
AGAGGAAGAGCAAAACAAAAGTAAGACCACCGCACAGCAAGCGGCCGCTGATCTTCAGACCTGGAGGAGG
AGATATGAGGGACAATTGGAGAAGTGAATTATATAAATATAAAGTAGTAAAAATTGAACCATTAGGAGTA
GCACCCACCAAGGCAAAGAGAAGAGTGGTGCAGAGAGAAAAAAGAGCAGTGGGAATAGGAGCTTTGTTCC
TTGGGTTCTTGGGAGCAGCAGGAAGCACTATGGGCGCAGCGTCAATGACGCTGACGGTACAGGCCAGACA
ATTATTGTCTGGTATAGTGCAGCAGCAGAACAATTTGCTGAGGGCTATTGAGGCGCAACAGCATCTGTTG
CAACTCACAGTCTGGGGCATCAAGCAGCTCCAGGCAAGAATCCTGGCTGTGGAAAGATACCTAAAGGATC
AACAGCTCCTGGGGATTTGGGGTTGCTCTGGAAAACTCATTTGCACCACTGCTGTGCCTTGGAATGCTAG
TTGGAGTAATAAATCTCTGGAACAGATTTGGAATCACACGACCTGGATGGAGTGGGACAGAGAAATTAAC
AATTACACAAGCTTAATACACTCCTTAATTGAAGAATCGCAAAACCAGCAAGAAAAGAATGAACAAGAAT
TATTGGAATTAGATAAATGGGCAAGTTTGTGGAATTGGTTTAACATAACAAATTGGCTGTGGTATATAAA
ATTATTCATAATGATAGTAGGAGGCTTGGTAGGTTTAAGAATAGTTTTTGCTGTACTTTCT
Features (pLannotate 1.2.2; 31 found; start..end, strand, type, name):
     46..146     +  CDS            Rev (fragment): human immunodeficiency virus 1 (HIV-1) Rev protein; rev; enhances nuclear export of unspliced and incompletely spliced viral mRNAs
    165..282     +  misc_feature   cPPT/CTS: central polypurine tract and central termination sequence of HIV-1
    304..618     +  promoter       tight TRE promoter: Tet-responsive promoter PTight, consisting of seven tet operator sequences followed by the minimal CMV promoter
    623..649     +  misc_feature   MCS (fragment): pUC18/19 multiple cloning site
    696..720     +  protein_bind   attB1: mutant version of attB; recombination site for the Gateway® BP reaction BP Clonase™
    747..767     +  CDS            FLAG (fragment): FLAG® epitope tag, followed by an enterokinase cleavage site
    825..5909    +  CDS            TET3 (fragment): TET3_HUMAN - Also known as KIAA0401. Experimental evidence at protein level: Swiss-Prot protein existence level 1. Dioxygenase that catalyzes the conversion of the modified genomic base 5-methylcytosine (5mC) into 5-hydroxymethylcytosine (5hmC) and plays a key role in epigenetic chromatin reprogramming in the zygote following fertilization (PubMed:31928709). Also mediates subsequent conversion of 5hmC into 5-formylcytosine (5fC), and conversion of 5fC to 5-carboxylcytosine (5caC). Conversion of 5mC into 5hmC, 5fC and 5caC probably constitutes the first step in cytosine demethylation (By simila
   5932..5956    -  protein_bind   attB2: mutant version of attB; recombination site for the Gateway® BP reaction BP Clonase™
   5987..6575    +  misc_feature   WPRE: woodchuck hepatitis virus posttranscriptional regulatory element
   6618..7117    +  promoter       PGK promoter: mouse phosphoglycerate kinase 1 promoter
   7131..7934    +  CDS            NeoR/KanR: aminoglycoside phosphotransferase from Tn5; aph(3')-II (or nptII); confers resistance to neomycin, kanamycin, and G418 (Geneticin®)
   7955..8092    +  CDS            nef (fragment): NEF_HV1LA - Experimental evidence at protein level: Swiss-Prot protein existence level 1. Extracellular Nef protein targets CD4(+) T-lymphocytes for apoptosis by interacting with CXCR4 surface receptors. From Human immunodeficiency virus type 1 group M subtype B (isolate Lai) (HIV-1).
   8078..8258    +  LTR            5' LTR (truncated): truncated 5' long terminal repeat (LTR) from HIV-1
   8330..8451    +  polyA_signal   SV40 poly(A) signal: SV40 polyadenylation signal
   8491..8626    +  rep_origin     SV40 ori: SV40 origin of replication
   8647..8665    -  promoter       T7 promoter: promoter for bacteriophage T7 RNA polymerase
   8673..8828    +  CDS            lacZα (fragment): LacZα fragment of β-galactosidase; lacZ fragment
   8833..9261    +  rep_origin     f1 ori (sequence partly withheld): f1 bacteriophage origin of replication; arrow indicates direction of (+) strand synthesis
   9314..9418    +  promoter       AmpR promoter: bla
   9419..10279   +  CDS            AmpR: β-lactamase; bla; confers resistance to ampicillin, carbenicillin, and related antibiotics
  10450..11038   +  rep_origin     ori: high-copy-number ColE1/pMB1/pBR322/pUC origin of replication
  11221..11313   +  CDS            lacI (fragment): lac repressor; lacI; The lac repressor binds to the lac operator to inhibit transcription in E. coli. This inhibition can be relieved by adding lactose or isopropyl-β-D-thiogalactopyranoside (IPTG).
  11326..11347   +  protein_bind   CAP binding site: CAP binding activates transcription in the presence of cAMP. E. coli catabolite activator protein
  11362..11392   +  promoter       lac promoter: promoter for the E. coli lac operon
  11396..11418   +  protein_bind   lac operator (fragment): The lac repressor binds to the lac operator to inhibit transcription in E. coli. This inhibition can be relieved by adding lactose or isopropyl-β-D-thiogalactopyranoside (IPTG). lac repressor encoded by lacI
  11461..11479   +  promoter       T3 promoter: promoter for bacteriophage T3 RNA polymerase
  11507..11733   +  promoter       RSV promoter: Rous sarcoma virus enhancer/promoter
  11734..11914   +  LTR            5' LTR (truncated): truncated 5' long terminal repeat (LTR) from HIV-1
  11961..12086   +  misc_feature   HIV-1 Ψ: packaging signal of human immunodeficiency virus type 1
  12070..12433   +  CDS            HIV-1 gag (fragment): gag protein from human immunodeficiency virus 1; gag
  12579..12812   +  misc_feature   RRE: The Rev response element (RRE) of HIV-1 allows for Rev-dependent mRNA export from the nucleus to the cytoplasm.
