[The description below was written by a language model from this plasmid's Addgene catalogue record and pLannotate feature annotations shown in this document.]
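Description:
pLenti-TRE-FH-TET3 short is a lentiviral transfer plasmid of about 13.1 kb for tetracycline/doxycycline-inducible overexpression of the human TET3 short isoform, which lacks the CXXC domain. It is built on the pLenti CMVtight Neo DEST backbone. In bacteria it is maintained by a high-copy ColE1/pUC-type origin and ampicillin resistance, and an f1 origin is also present. The viral portion has an RSV promoter driving a truncated HIV-1 5' LTR, followed by the Ψ packaging signal, a gag fragment, the RRE and the cPPT/CTS. A second truncated LTR followed by an SV40 polyadenylation signal closes the unit. Viral proteins, including Rev for RRE-dependent export, are not encoded and must be supplied in trans for packaging.

The payload sits between attB1 and attB2 sites. These remain from Gateway insertion of full-length TET3, whose 5' end was then replaced with a synthesized SalI–FseI fragment to create the short-isoform sequence. One silent nucleotide change removes an internal FseI site. Expression is driven by the tight TRE promoter, made of seven tet operators upstream of a minimal CMV promoter. It therefore needs a tetracycline-controlled transactivator, which this plasmid does not encode. The catalogue lists an N-terminal HA tag, the feature table detects a FLAG fragment upstream of the TET3 coding sequence, and "FH" in the name suggests a dual FLAG-HA tag. A WPRE downstream of the insert enhances transcript expression. A separate mouse PGK promoter drives NeoR for G418 selection of transduced mammalian cells. TET3 is a dioxygenase that oxidizes 5-methylcytosine to 5-hydroxymethylcytosine and further derivatives. The associated publication studies Tet3-dependent epigenetic regulation of axon regeneration in sensory neurons.
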