Addgene plasmid #166916: pLenti-TRE-FH-TET3 short
Purpose: Lentivirus for inducible overexpression of human TET3 short isoform lacking CXXC domain (NM_001366022.1)
Depositing lab: Roland Friedel. Depositing organization: Icahn School of Medicine at Mount Sinai. Publication: Circadian clock regulator Bmal1 gates axon regeneration via Tet3 epigenetics in mouse sensory neurons. Halawani D, Wang Y, Ramakrishnan A, Estill M, He X, Shen L, Friedel RH, Zou H. Nat Commun. 2023 Aug 24;14(1):5165. doi: 10.1038/s41467-023-40816-7. PubMed 37620297.
Backbone
  Vector backbone: pLenti CMVtight Neo DEST (w770-1) addgene 26432
  Backbone size w/o insert (bp): 10000
  Total vector size (bp): 13138
  Modifications to backbone: First, full length TET3 (PCR-ed from addgene plasmid 49446) was inserted using Gateway cloning. Second, a SalI - FseI fragment (synthesized as gBlock, IDT) was inserted into the SalI FseI sites to create the 5’ changes unique to TET3 short.
  Vector type: Mammalian Expression, Lentiviral
  Selectable markers: Neomycin (select with G418)
Growth in bacteria
  Bacterial resistance: Ampicillin, 100 μg/mL
  Growth temperature: 37°C
  Growth strain: NEB Stable
  Copy number: High Copy
Gene/Insert
  Gene/Insert name: TET3 short isoform
  Species: H. sapiens (human)
  Insert size (bp): 5175
  Mutation: Changed nucleotide 18 (G) to (A) to delete FseI restriction site. This mutation does not affect the amino acid identity.
  GenBank ID: NM_001366022.1
  Tag / fusion protein: HA Tag (N terminal on insert)
  Entrez Gene: TET3 (a.k.a. BEFAHRS, hCG_40738)
  Cloning method: Restriction Enzyme; 5′ cloning site SalI (not destroyed); 3′ cloning site FseI (not destroyed)
  Sequencing primers: 5′ CMV Forward: CGCAAATGGGCGGTAGGCGTG
Terms and licenses: Academic/Nonprofit Terms; Industry Terms: Not Available to Industry
How to cite: pLenti-TRE-FH-TET3 short was a gift from Roland Friedel (Addgene plasmid # 166916 ; http://n2t.net/addgene:166916 ; RRID:Addgene_166916)
